>Addgene plasmid #227640 | pCN34e-ktrA-yfp | addgene full sequence | sequence record 456015 | Addgene NGS Result
GCGCAGTCGGCTTAAACCAGTTTTCCGCGGCCTCGAGCGGCCGCATAGTTAAGCCAGCCCCGACACCCGC
CAACACCCGCTGACGCGCCCTGACGGGCTTGTCTGCTCCCGGCATCCGCTTACAGACAAGCTGTGACCGT
CTCCGGGAGCTGCATGTGTCAGAGGTTTTCACCGTCATCACCGAAACGCGCGAGACGAAAGGGCCTCGTG
ATACGCCTATTTTTATAGGTTAATGTCATGATAATAATGGTTTCTTAGACGTCAGGTGGCACTTTTCGGG
GAAATGTGCGCGGAACCCCTATTTGTTTATTTTTCTAAATACATTCAAATATGTATCCGCTCATGAGACA
ATAACCCTGATAAATGCTTCAATAATATTGAAAAAGGAAGAGTATGAGTATTCAACATTTCCGTGTCGCC
CTTATTCCCTTTTTTGCGGCATTTTGCCTTCCTGTTTTTGCTCACCCAGAAACGCTGGTGAAAGTAAAAG
ATGCTGAAGATCAGTTGGGTGCACGAGTGGGTTACATCGAACTGGATCTCAACAGCGGTAAGATCCTTGA
GAGTTTTCGCCCCGAAGAACGTTTTCCAATGATGAGCACTTTTAAAGTTCTGCTATGTGGCGCGGTATTA
TCCCGTATTGACGCCGGGCAAGAGCAACTCGGTCGCCGCATACACTATTCTCAGAATGACTTGGTTGAGT
ACTCACCAGTCACAGAAAAGCATCTTACGGATGGCATGACAGTAAGAGAATTATGCAGTGCTGCCATAAC
CATGAGTGATAACACTGCGGCCAACTTACTTCTGACAACGATCGGAGGACCGAAGGAGCTAACCGCTTTT
TTGCACAACATGGGGGATCATGTAACTCGCCTTGATCGTTGGGAACCGGAGCTGAATGAAGCCATACCAA
ACGACGAGCGTGACACCACGATGCCTGTAGCAATGGCAACAACGTTGCGCAAACTATTAACTGGCGAACT
ACTTACTCTAGCTTCCCGGCAACAATTAATAGACTGGATGGAGGCGGATAAAGTTGCAGGACCACTTCTG
CGCTCGGCCCTTCCGGCTGGCTGGTTTATTGCTGATAAATCTGGAGCCGGTGAGCGTGGGTCTCGCGGTA
TCATTGCAGCACTGGGGCCAGATGGTAAGCCCTCCCGTATCGTAGTTATCTACACGACGGGGAGTCAGGC
AACTATGGATGAACGAAATAGACAGATCGCTGAGATAGGTGCCTCACTGATTAAGCATTGGTAACTGTCA
GACCAAGTTTACTCATATATACTTTAGATTGATTTAAAACTTCATTTTTAATTTAAAAGGATCTAGGTGA
AGATCCTTTTTGATAATCTCATGACCAAAATCCCTTAACGTGAGTTTTCGTTCCACTGAGCGTCAGACCC
CGTAGAAAAGATCAAAGGATCTTCTTGAGATCCTTTTTTTCTGCGCGTAATCTGCTGCTTGCAAACAAAA
AAACCACCGCTACCAGCGGTGGTTTGTTTGCCGGATCAAGAGCTACCAACTCTTTTTCCGAAGGTAACTG
GCTTCAGCAGAGCGCAGATACCAAATACTGTTCTTCTAGTGTAGCCGTAGTTAGGCCACCACTTCAAGAA
CTCTGTAGCACCGCCTACATACCTCGCTCTGCTAATCCTGTTACCAGTGGCTGCTGCCAGTGGCGATAAG
TCGTGTCTTACCGGGTTGGACTCAAGACGATAGTTACCGGATAAGGCGCAGCGGTCGGGCTGAACGGGGG
GTTCGTGCACACAGCCCAGCTTGGAGCGAACGACCTACACCGAACTGAGATACCTACAGCGTGAGCTATG
AGAAAGCGCCACGCTTCCCGAAGGGAGAAAGGCGGACAGGTATCCGGTAAGCGGCAGGGTCGGAACAGGA
GAGCGCACGAGGGAGCTTCCAGGGGGAAACGCCTGGTATCTTTATAGTCCTGTCGGGTTTCGCCACCTCT
GACTTGAGCGTCGATTTTTGTGATGCTCGTCAGGGGGGCGGAGCCTATGGAAAAACGCCAGCAACGCGGC
CTTTTTACGGTTCCTGGCCTTTTGCTGGCCTTTTGCTCACATGTTCTTTCCTGCGTTATCCCCTGATTCT
GTGGATAACCGTATTACCGCCTTTGAGTGAGCTGGCGGCCGCTGCATGCCTGCAGGTCGACTCTAGAGGA
TCCGTAGCCCTTGCCTACCTAGCTTCCAAGAAAGATATCCTTACAGCACAAGAGCGGAAAGATGTTTTGT
TCTACATCCAGAACAACCTCTGCTAAAATTCCTGAAAAATTTTCGAAAAAGTTGTTGACTTTATCTACAA
GGTGTGGCATAATGTGTGTGCATAATCAAACACGAACGGGGGAACCAACGATTGGCTGTTTTATTAACAG
CCTTGGGGTGAATCTTACTAAGTAAGAGGGGGTACTCTGAATCCCTAATCCGACAGCTAACCTCGTAGGC
GTATACAGAGAGGAGGTCTATTATCGGCCATTCTTTGCAATGGTCTTTTTTGTTTCAAAAACGTTAATTC
ACTAAAGCTTAAGGAGGAAAGTCACATTATGAGCAAAGGTGAAGAACTGTTCACCGGCGTTGTGCCAATT
CTGGTTGAGCTGGATGGTGACGTGAATGGCCACAAATTTTCCGTGTCTGGTGAAGGCGAGTGTGATGCTA
CTTATGGCAAACTGACTCTGAAACTGATCTGTACCACCGGCAAACTGCCTGTTCCGTGGCCAACTCTGGT
CACTACTCTGGGTTACGGCCTGATGTGTTTTGCGCGTTACCCGGATCACATGAAACAGCATGACTTCTTC
AAATCTGCCATGCCGGAAGGCTATGTCCAAGAACGTACGATCTTTTTCAAGGACGACGGCAACTATAAAA
CCCGTGCCGAAGTTAAATTCGAGGGTGACACCCTGGTCAACCGCATCGAACTGAAAGGCATTGACTTCAA
AGAGGACGGCAACATTCTGGGTCACAAGCTGGAATACAACTACAACTCCCACAACGTTTACATTACTGCT
GACAAGCAGAAAAACGGCATCAAAGCAAACTTCAAGATCCGTCACAACATTGAAGATGGTGGCGTACAGC
TGGCAGATCACTACCAGCAGAACACTCCAATCGGTGATGGCCCAGTACTGCTGCCAGATAACCATTACCT
GTCCTACCAGAGCAAACTGTCTAAAGACCCGAACGAAAAACGTGACCACATGGTACTGCTGGAATTTGTT
ACCGCGGCAGGCATTACCCACGGTATGGACGAACTGTATAAATAAGCTAGCAAAAACCCCGCCCCTGACA
GGGCGGGGTTTTTTTGAATTCACTGGCCGTCGTTTTACAACGTCGTGACTGGGAAAACCCTGGCGTTACC
CAACTTAATCGCCTTGCAGCACATCCCCCTTTCGCCAGCTGGCGTAATAGCGAAGAGGCCCGCACCGATC
GCCCTTCCCAACAGTTGCGCAGCCTGAATGGCGAATGGCGCCTTTGCGGAAAGAGTTAATAAGTTAACAG
AAGATGAACCAAAACTAAATGGTTTAGCAGGAAACTTAGATAAAAAAATGAATCCAGAATTATATTCAGA
ACAGGAACAGCAACAAGAACAACAAAAGAATCAAAAACGAGATAGAGGTATGCACTTATAGAACATGCAT
TTATGCCGAGAAAACTTATTGGTTGGAATGGGCTATGTGTTAGCTAACTTGTTAGCGAGTTGGTTGGACT
TGAATTGGGATTAATCCCAAGAAAGTACCAACTCAACAACACATAAAGCCCTGTAGGTTCCGACCAATAA
GGAAATTGGAATAAAGCAATAAAAGGAGTTGAAGAAATGAAATTCAGAGAAGCCTTTGAGAATTTTATAA
CAAGTAAGTATGTACTTGGTGTTTTAGTAGTTTTAACTGTTTACCAGATAATACAAATGCTTAAATAAAA
AAAGACTTGATCTGATTAGACCAAATCTTTTGATAGTGTTATATTAATAACAAAATAAAAAGGAGTCGCT
CACGCCCTGACCAAAGTTTGTGAACGACATCATTCAAAGAAAAAAACACTGAGTTGTTTTTATAATCTTG
TATATTTAGATATTAAACGATATTTAAATATACATCAAGATATATATTTGGGTGAGCGATTCCTTAAACG
AAATTGAGATTAAGGAGTCGATTTTTTATGTATAAAAACAATCATGCAAATCATTCAAATCATTTGGAAA
ATCACGATTTAGACAATTTTTCTAAAACCGGCTACTCTAATAGCCGGTTGGACGCACATACTGTGTGCAT
ATCTGATCCAAAATTAAGTTTTGATGCAATGACGATCGTTGGAAATCTCAACCGAGACAACGCTCAAGCC
CTTTCTAAATTTATGAGTGTAGAGCCCCAAATAAGACTTTGGGATATTCTTCAAACAAAGTTTAAAGCTA
AAGCACTTCAAGAAAAAGTTTATATTGAATATGACAAAGTGAAAGCAGATAGTTGGGATAGACGTAATAT
GCGTATTGAATTTAATCCAAACAAACTTACACGAGATGAAATGATTTGGTTAAAACAAAATATAATAAGC
TACATGGAAGATGACGGTTTTACAAGATTAGATTTAGCCTTTGATTTTGAAGATGATTTGAGTGACTACT
ATGCAATGTCTGATAAAGCAGTTAAGAAAACTATTTTTTATGGTCGTAATGGTAAGCCAGAAACAAAATA
TTTTGGCGTGAGAGATAGTAATAGATTTATTAGAATTTATAATAAAAAGCAAGAACGTAAAGATAATGCA
GATGCTGAAGTTATGTCTGAACATTTATGGCGTGTAGAAATCGAACTTAAAAGAGATATGGTGGATTACT
GGAATGATTGCTTTAGTGATTTACATATCTTGCAACCAGATTGGAAAACTATCCAACGCACTGCGGATAG
AGCAATAGTTTTTATGTTATTGAGTGATGAAGAAGAATGGGGAAAGCTTCACAGAAATTCTAGAACAAAA
TATAAGAATTTGATAAAAGAAATTTCGCCAGTCGATTTAACGGACTTAATGAAATCGACTTTAAAAGCGA
ACGAAAAACAATTGCAAAAACAAATCGATTTTTGGCAACATGAATTTAAATTTTGGAAATAGTGTACATA
TTAATATTACTGAACAAAAATGATATATTTAAACTATTCTAATTTAGGAGGATTTTTTTATGAAGTGTCT
ATTTAAAAATTTGGGGAATTTATATGAGGTGAAAGAATAATTTACCCCTATAAACTTTAGTCACCTCAAG
TAAAGAGGTAAAATTGTTTAGTTTATATAAAAAATTTAAAGGTTTGTTTTATAGCGTTTTATTTTGGCTT
TGTATTCTTTCATTTTTTAGTGTATTAAATGAAATGGTTTTAAATGTTTCTTTACCTGATATTGCAAATC
ATTTTAATACTACTCCTGGAATTACAAACTGGGTAAACACTGCATATATGTTAACTTTTTCGATAGGAAC
AGCAGTATATGGAAAATTATCTGATTATATAAATATAAAAAAATTGTTAATTATTGGTATTAGTTTGAGC
TGTCTTGGTTCATTGATTGCTTTTATTGGGCCCACCTAGGAATTGAATGAGACATGCTACACCTCCGGAT
AATAAATATATATAAACGTATATAGATTTCATAAAGTCTAACACACTAGACTTATTTACTTCGTAATTAA
GTCGTTAAACCGTGTGCTCTACGACCAAAACTATAAAACCTTTAAGAACTTTCTTTTTTTACAAGAAAAA
AGAAATTAGATAAATCTCTCATATCTTTTATTCAATAATCGCATCCGATTGCAGTATAAATTTAACGATC
ACTCATCATGTTCATATTTATCAGAGCTCGTGCTATAATTATACTAATTTTATAAGGAGGAAAAAATATG
GGCATTTTTAGTATTTTTGTAATCAGCACAGTTCATTATCAACCAAACAAAAAATAAGTGGTTATAATGA
ATCGTTAATAAGCAAAATTCATATAACCAAATTAAAGAGGGTTATAATGAACGAGAAAAATATAAAACAC
AGTCAAAACTTTATTACTTCAAAACATAATATAGATAAAATAATGACAAATATAAGATTAAATGAACATG
ATAATATCTTTGAAATCGGCTCAGGAAAAGGCCATTTTACCCTTGAATTAGTAAAGAGGTGTAATTTCGT
AACTGCCATTGAAATAGACCATAAATTATGCAAAACTACAGAAAATAAACTTGTTGATCACGATAATTTC
CAAGTTTTAAACAAGGATATATTGCAGTTTAAATTTCCTAAAAACCAATCCTATAAAATATATGGTAATA
TACCTTATAACATAAGTACGGATATAATACGCAAAATTGTTTTTGATAGTATAGCTAATGAGATTTATTT
AATCGTGGAATACGGGTTTGCTAAAAGATTATTAAATACAAAACGCTCATTGGCATTACTTTTAATGGCA
GAAGTTGATATTTCTATATTAAGTATGGTTCCAAGAGAATATTTTCATCCTAAACCTAAAGTGAATAGCT
CACTTATCAGATTAAGTAGAAAAAAATCAAGAATATCACACAAAGATAAACAAAAGTATAATTATTTCGT
TATGAAATGGGTTAACAAAGAATACAAGAAAATATTTACAAAAAATCAATTTAACAATTCCTTAAAACAT
GCAGGAATTGACGATTTAAACAATATTAGCTTTGAACAATTCTTATCTCTTTTCAATAGCTATAAATTAT
TTAATAAGTAAGTTAAGGGATGCATAAACTGCATCCCTTAACTTGTTTTTCGTGTGCCTATTTTTTGTGA
ATCGATTATGTCTTTT
Features (pLannotate 1.2.2; 16 found; start..end, strand, type, name):
     40..57      -  misc_feature   bom (fragment): basis of mobility region from pBR322
    159..194     -  CDS            rop (fragment): Rop protein, which maintains plasmids at low copy number; rop
    289..393     +  promoter       AmpR promoter: bla
    394..1254    +  CDS            AmpR: β-lactamase; bla; confers resistance to ampicillin, carbenicillin, and related antibiotics
   1425..2013    +  rep_origin     ori: high-copy-number ColE1/pMB1/pBR322/pUC origin of replication
   2143..2173    -  misc_feature   MCS (fragment): pUC18/19 multiple cloning site
   2174..2263    +  CDS            43 (fragment): GP43_BPSP1 - Protein predicted: Swiss-Prot protein existence level 4. From Bacillus phage SP01 (Bacteriophage SP01).
   2318..2466    +  ncRNA          ydaO-yuaA: Accession: RF00379 - ydaO/yuaA leader
   2546..3262    +  CDS            mVenus-Q69M: mVenus-Q69M is a basic (constitutively fluorescent) yellow fluorescent protein published in 2010, derived from Aequorea victoria. It is reported to be a very rapidly-maturing monomer.
   3308..3465    +  CDS            lacZα (fragment): LacZα fragment of β-galactosidase; lacZ fragment
   3473..3628    +  CDS            pre (fragment): PRE3_STAAC - Protein inferred from homology: Swiss-Prot protein existence level 3. The interaction of the RSA site and the PRE protein may not only serves a function in plasmid maintenance, but may also contributes to the distribution of small antibiotic resistance plasmids among Gram- positive bacteria. From Staphylococcus aureus (strain COL).
   3968..4062    -  ncRNA          ctRNA pT181: Accession: RF00242 - ctRNA
   4158..5099    +  CDS            repN: REPN_STAAU - Experimental evidence at protein level: Swiss-Prot protein existence level 1. This protein is probably a specific topoisomerase involved in initiating replication. This protein is specifically required and may be rate-limiting for replication of the plasmid in vivo. From Staphylococcus aureus.
   5264..5560    +  CDS            tet (fragment): TCR_STAAU - Also known as tet(K). Protein inferred from homology: Swiss-Prot protein existence level 3. Resistance to tetracycline by an active tetracycline efflux. This is an energy-dependent process that decreases the accumulation of the antibiotic in whole cells. This protein functions as a metal- tetracycline/H(+) antiporter. From Staphylococcus aureus.
   5878..5934    +  CDS            ermC: LPRM_STAAU - Experimental evidence at protein level: Swiss-Prot protein existence level 1. This peptide is involved in the control mechanism of the synthesis of the erythromycin resistance protein. From Staphylococcus aureus.
   5997..6728    +  CDS            ermC: ERMC1_STAAU - Experimental evidence at transcript level: Swiss-Prot protein existence level 2. This protein produces a dimethylation of the adenine residue at position 2085 in 23S rRNA, resulting in reduced affinity between ribosomes and macrolide-lincosamide-streptogramin B antibiotics. From Staphylococcus aureus.
