[The description below was written by a language model from this plasmid's Addgene catalogue record and pLannotate feature annotations shown in this document.]
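Description:
pCN34e-ktrA-yfp is an E. coli–Staphylococcus aureus shuttle plasmid of about 6.8 kb, built on the pCN34e backbone and used as a fluorescent biosensor for the bacterial second messenger c-di-AMP. For propagation in E. coli it carries a high-copy ColE1/pUC-type origin and the bla β-lactamase gene with its own promoter, giving ampicillin resistance. For S. aureus it carries a pT181-family rolling-circle replicon, annotated here as the repN initiator gene together with the pT181 countertranscript RNA that regulates copy number. It also carries ermC with its upstream leader peptide, which confers erythromycin resistance by methylating 23S rRNA. Short fragments of rop, bom, pre, tet(K) and lacZα are also annotated; these appear to be remnants of the parental plasmids rather than functional genes.

The 1,142 bp insert places a yellow fluorescent protein gene, matched by the annotation to an mVenus-type variant, downstream of the c-di-AMP-binding ktrA riboswitch. This riboswitch is detected in the feature table as a ydaO/yuaA-class leader RNA. Riboswitches of this class generally switch off downstream expression when they bind c-di-AMP, so YFP output would be expected to vary inversely with intracellular c-di-AMP, although the record does not state the direction of the response. The promoter driving the cassette is also not named. A short stretch matching Bacillus phage SP01 sequence lies just upstream of the riboswitch and may contain the promoter, but this is not confirmed by the record. The associated publication used the plasmid to identify genetic factors that regulate c-di-AMP production in S. aureus.
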