Addgene plasmid #227640: pCN34e-ktrA-yfp
Purpose: c-di-AMP biosensor plasmid. Encodes yfp downstream of c-di-AMP-binding ktrA riboswitch. Plasmid confers ampicillin resistance to E. coli and erythromycin resistance to S. aureus.
Depositing lab: Angelika Grundling. Depositing organization: Imperial College London. Publication: Identification of novel genetic factors that regulate c-di-AMP production in Staphylococcus aureus using a riboswitch-based biosensor. Kviatkovski I, Zhong Q, Vaidya S, Grundling A. mSphere. 2024 Sep 17:e0032124. doi: 10.1128/msphere.00321-24. PubMed 39287429.
Backbone
  Vector backbone: pCN34e
  Vector type: Bacterial Expression
Growth in bacteria
  Bacterial resistance: Ampicillin, 100 μg/mL
  Growth temperature: 37°C
  Growth strain: DH5alpha
  Copy number: High Copy
Gene/Insert
  Gene/Insert name: ktrA-yfp
  Insert size (bp): 1142
Terms and licenses: Academic/Nonprofit Terms; Industry Terms: Not Available to Industry
How to cite: pCN34e-ktrA-yfp was a gift from Angelika Grundling (Addgene plasmid # 227640 ; http://n2t.net/addgene:227640 ; RRID:Addgene_227640)
